>Addgene plasmid #161743 | pSS02:cyt-Peredox-mCherry | addgene full sequence | sequence record 317502 | Addgene NGS Result
GGGTACCGGGCCCCCCCTCGAGGCGCGCCAAGCTATCAAACAAGTTTGTACAAAAAAGCAGGCTTCACCA
TGGTTGCTAGCAAAGTTCCTGAAGCAGCCATTTCCAGACTGATTACTTACCTGAGAATTCTGGAAGAGCT
GGAAGCCCAAGGTGTACACCGCACCGCCTCCGAGCAACTGGGCGAGCTGGCCCAGGTCACCGCCTTCCAG
GTTGATAAGGACCTGTCCTACTTCGGCTCCTACGGCACTGACGGCGTTGGCTACACTGTACCGGTCCTCA
AGAGAGAACTGCGCCATATCCTCGGTCTGAACCGCAAATGGGGCCTGTGCATCGTGGGGATGGGCCGCCT
GGGATCCGCTCTTGCTGATTGGCCTGGTTTTGGCGAGAGCTTCGAGCTGCGCGGTTTCTTCGATGTTGAC
CCAGGTATGGTTGGTCGGCCGGTTCGCGGTGGTGTTATCGAACACGTTGATCTGCTGCCCCAGCGCGTAC
CTGGTCGCATCGAAATCGCTCTGCTGACGGTTCCACGCGAGGCAGCACAGAAGGCTGCCGACCTGCTGGT
TGCCGCTGGCATCAAGGGCATCCTGAACTTCGCTCCAGTTGTACTGGAGGTTCCCAAGGAAGTGGCTGTT
GAGAACGTTGACATCCTGGCCGGTCTGACGCGTCTGAGCTTTGCCATTCTGAACCCCACGTGGAGCGCAG
CAGGTGGGCATGGTTTCACTGCTCACAACGTGTATATCATGGCTGACAAACAGAAGAACGGTATCAAGGC
CAACTTCAAGATCCGCCACAACATCGAAGACGGCGGCGTTCAGCTGGCTGATCACTACCAGCAGAACACC
CCAATCGGCGACGGCCCTGTTCTGCTGCCTGACAACCACTACTTAAGCATCCAGTCTAAACTGTCCAAAG
ACCCAAACGAGAAGCGCGACCACATGGTTCTGCTGGAATTTGTTACCGCCGCTGGCATCACCCACGGCAT
GGACGAACTGTACAAGGGCGGCACCGGGGGATCTATGGTTTCCAAAGGCGAGGAACTGTTCACTGGTGTT
GTTCCTATCCTGGTTGAACTGGACGGCGACGTTAACGGCCACAAATTCAGCGTTAGCGGGGAAGGCGAAG
GAGACGCTACCTACGGCAAGCTGACTCTGAAGTTCATCTGCACCACTGGCAAGCTGCCTGTTCCTTGGCC
TACCCTGGTTACTACCTTCTCCTATGGTGTTATGGTTTTCGCCAGATATCCTGACCACATGAAGCAGCAC
GACTTCTTCAAGAGCGCCATGCCTGAGGGCTACGTTCAGGAACGCACCATCTTTTTCAAGGACGACGGCA
ACTATAAGACACGCGCTGAGGTTAAGTTCGAGGGCGACACTCTGGTTAACCGCATCGAGCTGAAGGGCAT
CGACTTCAAGGAGGACGGCAACATCCTGGGCCATAAGCTTGAATATAACACCAAGGTACCTGAAGCCGCC
ATCAGCCGCCTCATCACTTACCTCCGCATCCTGGAGGAGCTCGAAGCCCAAGGCGTTCACCGCACTGCAA
GCGAGCAGCTGGGCGAACTGGCACAGGTTACAGCATTCCAGGTTGACGAAGATCTGTCCTATTTCGGTTC
CTACGGCACCGACGGTGTTGGCTACACAGTCCCTGTCCTGAAGCGCGAGCTGCGCCACATCCTGGGCCTG
AACCGCAAGTGGGGCTTATGCATCGTTGGCATGGGCCGCCTCGGTAGTGCACTGGCAGACTGGCCGGGCT
TTGGTGAATCTTTCGAACTGCGCGGCTTCTTCGACGTTGATCCAGGCATGGTTGGGCGCCCTGTTCGCGG
TGGCGTTATCGAGCATGTTGACCTCCTGCCACAGCGCGTCCCGGGTCGCATCGAGATCGCCCTGCTGACC
GTTCCTCGCGAAGCTGCACAGAAGGCAGCCGACTTACTAGTCGCCGCTGGTATCAAGGGAATTCTGAACT
TCGCCCCTGTTGTTCTGGAGGTTCCTAAGGAAGTTGCTGTTGAAAACGTTGATTTCCTGGCCGGCCTGAC
CCGCCTGAGCTTCGCAATCCTGAATCCTAAGTGGCGCGAAGAAATGATGGGTTCCGGAACTGGGGGCAAC
GCCTCTGACGGTGGTGGGTCTGGTGGTATGGTGAGCAAGGGCGAGGAGGATAACATGGCCATCATCAAGG
AGTTCATGCGCTTCAAGGTGCACATGGAGGGCTCCGTGAACGGCCACGAGTTCGAGATCGAGGGCGAGGG
CGAGGGCCGCCCCTACGAGGGCACCCAGACCGCCAAGCTGAAGGTGACCAAGGGTGGCCCCCTGCCCTTC
GCCTGGGACATCCTGTCCCCTCAGTTCATGTACGGCTCCAAGGCCTACGTGAAGCACCCCGCCGACATCC
CCGACTACTTGAAGCTGTCCTTCCCCGAGGGCTTCAAGTGGGAGCGCGTGATGAACTTCGAGGACGGCGG
CGTGGTGACCGTGACCCAGGACTCCTCCCTGCAGGACGGCGAGTTCATCTACAAGGTGAAGCTGCGCGGC
ACCAACTTCCCCTCCGACGGCCCCGTAATGCAGAAGAAGACCATGGGCTGGGAGGCCTCCTCCGAGCGGA
TGTACCCCGAGGACGGCGCCCTGAAGGGCGAGATCAAGCAGAGGCTGAAGCTGAAGGACGGCGGCCACTA
CGACGCTGAGGTCAAGACCACCTACAAGGCCAAGAAGCCCGTGCAGCTGCCCGGCGCCTACAACGTCAAC
ATCAAGTTGGACATCACCTCCCACAACGAGGACTACACCATCGTGGAACAGTACGAACGCGCCGAGGGCC
GCCACTCCACCGGCGGCATGGACGAACTGTACAAGTGAGTCCCAGCTTTCTTGTACAAAGTGGTTCGATA
ATTCTTAATTAACTAGTTCTAGAGCGGCCGCCACCGCGGTGGAGCTCGAATTTCCCCGATCGTTCAAACA
TTTGGCAATAAAGTTTCTTAAGATTGAATCCTGTTGCCGGTCTTGCGATGATTATCATATAATTTCTGTT
GAATTACGTTAAGCATGTAATAATTAACATGTAATGCATGACGTTATTTATGAGATGGGTTTTTATGATT
AGAGTCCCGCAATTATACATTTAATACGCGATAGAAAACAAAATATAGCGCGCAAACTAGGATAAATTAT
CGCGCGCGGTGTCATCTATGTTACTAGATCGGGAATTCGTAATCATGTCATAGCTGTTTCCTGTGTGAAA
TTGTTATCCGCTCACAATTCCACACAACATACGAGCCGGAAGCATAAAGTGTAAAGCCTGGGGTGCCTAA
TGAGTGAGCTAACTCACATTAATTGCGTTGCGCTCACTGCCCGCTTTCCAGTCGGGAAACCTGTCGTGCC
AGCTGCATTAATGAATCGGCCAACGCGCGGGGAGAGGCGGTTTGCGTATTGGCTAGAGCAGCTTGCCAAC
ATGGTGGAGCACGACACTCTCGTCTACTCCAAGAATATCAAAGATACAGTCTCAGAAGACCAAAGGGCTA
TTGAGACTTTTCAACAAAGGGTAATATCGGGAAACCTCCTCGGATTCCATTGCCCAGCTATCTGTCACTT
CATCAAAAGGACAGTAGAAAAGGAAGGTGGCACCTACAAATGCCATCATTGCGATAAAGGAAAGGCTATC
GTTCAAGATGCCTCTGCCGACAGTGGTCCCAAAGATGGACCCCCACCCACGAGGAGCATCGTGGAAAAAG
AAGACGTTCCAACCACGTCTTCAAAGCAAGTGGATTGATGTGAACATGGTGGAGCACGACACTCTCGTCT
ACTCCAAGAATATCAAAGATACAGTCTCAGAAGACCAAAGGGCTATTGAGACTTTTCAACAAAGGGTAAT
ATCGGGAAACCTCCTCGGATTCCATTGCCCAGCTATCTGTCACTTCATCAAAAGGACAGTAGAAAAGGAA
GGTGGCACCTACAAATGCCATCATTGCGATAAAGGAAAGGCTATCGTTCAAGATGCCTCTGCCGACAGTG
GTCCCAAAGATGGACCCCCACCCACGAGGAGCATCGTGGAAAAAGAAGACGTTCCAACCACGTCTTCAAA
GCAAGTGGATTGATGTGATATCTCCACTGACGTAAGGGATGACGCACAATCCCACTATCCTTCGCAAGAC
CCTTCCTCTATATAAGGAAGTTCATTTCATTTGGAGAGGACACGCTGAAATCACCAGTCTCTCTCTACAA
ATCTATCTCTCTCGAGCTTTCGCAGATCCGGGGGGCAATGAGATATGAAAAAGCCTGAACTCACCGCGAC
GTCTGTCGAGAAGTTTCTGATCGAAAAGTTCGACAGCGTCTCCGACCTGATGCAGCTCTCGGAGGGCGAA
GAATCTCGTGCTTTCAGCTTCGATGTAGGAGGGCGTGGATATGTCCTGCGGGTAAATAGCTGCGCCGATG
GTTTCTACAAAGATCGTTATGTTTATCGGCACTTTGCATCGGCCGCGCTCCCGATTCCGGAAGTGCTTGA
CATTGGGGAGTTTAGCGAGAGCCTGACCTATTGCATCTCCCGCCGTTCACAGGGTGTCACGTTGCAAGAC
CTGCCTGAAACCGAACTGCCCGCTGTTCTACAACCGGTCGCGGAGGCTATGGATGCGATCGCTGCGGCCG
ATCTTAGCCAGACGAGCGGGTTCGGCCCATTCGGACCGCAAGGAATCGGTCAATACACTACATGGCGTGA
TTTCATATGCGCGATTGCTGATCCCCATGTGTATCACTGGCAAACTGTGATGGACGACACCGTCAGTGCG
TCCGTCGCGCAGGCTCTCGATGAGCTGATGCTTTGGGCCGAGGACTGCCCCGAAGTCCGGCACCTCGTGC
ACGCGGATTTCGGCTCCAACAATGTCCTGACGGACAATGGCCGCATAACAGCGGTCATTGACTGGAGCGA
GGCGATGTTCGGGGATTCCCAATACGAGGTCGCCAACATCTTCTTCTGGAGGCCGTGGTTGGCTTGTATG
GAGCAGCAGACGCGCTACTTCGAGCGGAGGCATCCGGAGCTTGCAGGATCGCCACGACTCCGGGCGTATA
TGCTCCGCATTGGTCTTGACCAACTCTATCAGAGCTTGGTTGACGGCAATTTCGATGATGCAGCTTGGGC
GCAGGGTCGATGCGACGCAATCGTCCGATCCGGAGCCGGGACTGTCGGGCGTACACAAATCGCCCGCAGA
AGCGCGGCCGTCTGGACCGATGGCTGTGTAGAAGTACTCGCCGATAGTGGAAACCGACGCCCCAGCACTC
GTCCGAGGGCAAAGAAATAGAGTAGATGCCGACCGGGATCTGTCGATCGACAAGCTCGAGTTTCTCCATA
ATAATGTGTGAGTAGTTCCCAGATAAGGGAATTAGGGTTCCTATAGGGTTTCGCTCATGTGTTGAGCATA
TAAGAAACCCTTAGTATGTATTTGTATTTGTAAAATACTTCTATCAATAAAATTTCTAATTCCTAAAACC
AAAATCCAGTACTAAAATCCAGATCCCCCGAATTAATTCGGCGTTAATTCAGTACATTAAAAACGTCCGC
AATGTGTTATTAAGTTGTCTAAGCGTCAATTTGTTTACACCACAATATATCCTGCCACCAGCCAGCCAAC
AGCTCCCCGACCGGCAGCTCGGCACAAAATCACCACTCGATACAGGCAGCCCATCAGTCCGGGACGGCGT
CAGCGGGAGAGCCGTTGTAAGGCGGCAGACTTTGCTCATGTTACCGATGCTATTCGGAAGAACGGCAACT
AAGCTGCCGGGTTTGAAACACGGATGATCTCGCGGAGGGTAGCATGTTGATTGTAACGATGACAGAGCGT
TGCTGCCTGTGATCACCGCGGTTTCAAAATCGGCTCCGTCGATACTATGTTATACGCCAACTTTGAAAAC
AACTTTGAAAAAGCTGTTTTCTGGTATTTAAGGTTTTAGAATGCAAGGAACAGTGAATTGGAGTTCGTCT
TGTTATAATTAGCTTCTTGGGGTATCTTTAAATACTGTAGAAAAGAGGAAGGAAATAATAAATGGCTAAA
ATGAGAATATCACCGGAATTGAAAAAACTGATCGAAAAATACCGCTGCGTAAAAGATACGGAAGGAATGT
CTCCTGCTAAGGTATATAAGCTGGTGGGAGAAAATGAAAACCTATATTTAAAAATGACGGACAGCCGGTA
TAAAGGGACCACCTATGATGTGGAACGGGAAAAGGACATGATGCTATGGCTGGAAGGAAAGCTGCCTGTT
CCAAAGGTCCTGCACTTTGAACGGCATGATGGCTGGAGCAATCTGCTCATGAGTGAGGCCGATGGCGTCC
TTTGCTCGGAAGAGTATGAAGATGAACAAAGCCCTGAAAAGATTATCGAGCTGTATGCGGAGTGCATCAG
GCTCTTTCACTCCATCGACATATCGGATTGTCCCTATACGAATAGCTTAGACAGCCGCTTAGCCGAATTG
GATTACTTACTGAATAACGATCTGGCCGATGTGGATTGCGAAAACTGGGAAGAAGACACTCCATTTAAAG
ATCCGCGCGAGCTGTATGATTTTTTAAAGACGGAAAAGCCCGAAGAGGAACTTGTCTTTTCCCACGGCGA
CCTGGGAGACAGCAACATCTTTGTGAAAGATGGCAAAGTAAGTGGCTTTATTGATCTTGGGAGAAGCGGC
AGGGCGGACAAGTGGTATGACATTGCCTTCTGCGTCCGGTCGATCAGGGAGGATATCGGGGAAGAACAGT
ATGTCGAGCTATTTTTTGACTTACTGGGGATCAAGCCTGATTGGGAGAAAATAAAATATTATATTTTACT
GGATGAATTGTTTTAGTACCTAGAATGCATGACCAAAATCCCTTAACGTGAGTTTTCGTTCCACTGAGCG
TCAGACCCCGTAGAAAAGATCAAAGGATCTTCTTGAGATCCTTTTTTTCTGCGCGTAATCTGCTGCTTGC
AAACAAAAAAACCACCGCTACCAGCGGTGGTTTGTTTGCCGGATCAAGAGCTACCAACTCTTTTTCCGAA
GGTAACTGGCTTCAGCAGAGCGCAGATACCAAATACTGTCCTTCTAGTGTAGCCGTAGTTAGGCCACCAC
TTCAAGAACTCTGTAGCACCGCCTACATACCTCGCTCTGCTAATCCTGTTACCAGTGGCTGCTGCCAGTG
GCGATAAGTCGTGTCTTACCGGGTTGGACTCAAGACGATAGTTACCGGATAAGGCGCAGCGGTCGGGCTG
AACGGGGGGTTCGTGCACACAGCCCAGCTTGGAGCGAACGACCTACACCGAACTGAGATACCTACAGCGT
GAGCTATGAGAAAGCGCCACGCTTCCCGAAGGGAGAAAGGCGGACAGGTATCCGGTAAGCGGCAGGGTCG
GAACAGGAGAGCGCACGAGGGAGCTTCCAGGGGGAAACGCCTGGTATCTTTATAGTCCTGTCGGGTTTCG
CCACCTCTGACTTGAGCGTCGATTTTTGTGATGCTCGTCAGGGGGGCGGAGCCTATGGAAAAACGCCAGC
AACGCGGCCTTTTTACGGTTCCTGGCCTTTTGCTGGCCTTTTGCTCACATGTTCTTTCCTGCGTTATCCC
CTGATTCTGTGGATAACCGTATTACCGCCTTTGAGTGAGCTGATACCGCTCGCCGCAGCCGAACGACCGA
GCGCAGCGAGTCAGTGAGCGAGGAAGCGGAAGAGCGCCTGATGCGGTATTTTCTCCTTACGCATCTGTGC
GGTATTTCACACCGCATATGGTGCACTCTCAGTACAATCTGCTCTGATGCCGCATAGTTAAGCCAGTATA
CACTCCGCTATCGCTACGTGACTGGGTCATGGCTGCGCCCCGACACCCGCCAACACCCGCTGACGCGCCC
TGACGGGCTTGTCTGCTCCCGGCATCCGCTTACAGACAAGCTGTGACCGTCTCCGGGAGCTGCATGTGTC
AGAGGTTTTCACCGTCATCACCGAAACGCGCGAGGCAGGGTGCCTTGATGTGGGCGCCGGCGGTCGAGTG
GCGACGGCGCGGCTTGTCCGCGCCCTGGTAGATTGCCTGGCCGTAGGCCAGCCATTTTTGAGCGGCCAGC
GGCCGCGATAGGCCGACGCGAAGCGGCGGGGCGTAGGGAGCGCAGCGACCGAAGGGTAGGCGCTTTTTGC
AGCTCTTCGGCTGTGCGCTGGCCAGACAGTTATGCACAGGCCAGGCGGGTTTTAAGAGTTTTAATAAGTT
TTAAAGAGTTTTAGGCGGAAAAATCGCCTTTTTTCTCTTTTATATCAGTCACTTACATGTGTGACCGGTT
CCCAATGTACGGCTTTGGGTTCCCAATGTACGGGTTCCGGTTCCCAATGTACGGCTTTGGGTTCCCAATG
TACGTGCTATCCACAGGAAAGAGACCTTTTCGACCTTTTTCCCCTGCTAGGGCAATTTGCCCTAGCATCT
GCTCCGTACATTAGGAACCGGCGGATGCTTCGCCCTCGATCAGGTTGCGGTAGCGCATGACTAGGATCGG
GCCAGCCTGCCCCGCCTCCTCCTTCAAATCGTACTCCGGCAGGTCATTTGACCCGATCAGCTTGCGCACG
GTGAAACAGAACTTCTTGAACTCTCCGGCGCTGCCACTGCGTTCGTAGATCGTCTTGAACAACCATCTGG
CTTCTGCCTTGCCTGCGGCGCGGCGTGCCAGGCGGTAGAGAAAACGGCCGATGCCGGGATCGATCAAAAA
GTAATCGGGGTGAACCGTCAGCACGTCCGGGTTCTTGCCTTCTGTGATCTCGCGGTACATCCAATCAGCT
AGCTCGATCTCGATGTACTCCGGCCGCCCGGTTTCGCTCTTTACGATCTTGTAGCGGCTAATCAAGGCTT
CACCCTCGGATACCGTCACCAGGCGGCCGTTCTTGGCCTTCTTCGTACGCTGCATGGCAACGTGCGTGGT
GTTTAACCGAATGCAGGTTTCTACCAGGTCGTCTTTCTGCTTTCCGCCATCGGCTCGCCGGCAGAACTTG
AGTACGTCCGCAACGTGTGGACGGAACACGCGGCCGGGCTTGTCTCCCTTCCCTTCCCGGTATCGGTTCA
TGGATTCGGTTAGATGGGAAACCGCCATCAGTACCAGGTCGTAATCCCACACACTGGCCATGCCGGCCGG
CCCTGCGGAAACCTCTACGTGCCCGTCTGGAAGCTCGTAGCGGATCACCTCGCCAGCTCGTCGGTCACGC
TTCGACAGACGGAAAACGGCCACGTCCATGATGCTGCGACTATCGCGGGTGCCCACGTCATAGAGCATCG
GAACGAAAAAATCTGGTTGCTCGTCGCCCTTGGGCGGCTTCCTAATCGACGGCGCACCGGCTGCCGGCGG
TTGCCGGGATTCTTTGCGGATTCGATCAGCGGCCGCTTGCCACGATTCACCGGGGCGTGCTTCTGCCTCG
ATGCGTTGCCGCTGGGCGGCCTGCGCGGCCTTCAACTTCTCCACCAGGTCATCACCCAGCGCCGCGCCGA
TTTGTACCGGGCCGGATGGTTTGCGACCGCTCACGCCGATTCCTCGGGCTTGGGGGTTCCAGTGCCATTG
CAGGGCCGGCAGGCAACCCAGCCGCTTACGCCTGGCCAACCGCCCGTTCCTCCACACATGGGGCATTCCA
CGGCGTCGGTGCCTGGTTGTTCTTGATTTTCCATGCCGCCTCCTTTAGCCGCTAAAATTCATCTACTCAT
TTATTCATTTGCTCATTTACTCTGGTAGCTGCGCGATGTATTCAGATAGCAGCTCGGTAATGGTCTTGCC
TTGGCGTACCGCGTACATCTTCAGCTTGGTGTGATCCTCCGCCGGCAACTGAAAGTTGACCCGCTTCATG
GCTGGCGTGTCTGCCAGGCTGGCCAACGTTGCAGCCTTGCTGCTGCGTGCGCTCGGACGGCCGGCACTTA
GCGTGTTTGTGCTTTTGCTCATTTTCTCTTTACCTCATTAACTCAAATGAGTTTTGATTTAATTTCAGCG
GCCAGCGCCTGGACCTCGCGGGCAGCGTCGCCCTCGGGTTCTGATTCAAGAACGGTTGTGCCGGCGGCGG
CAGTGCCTGGGTAGCTCACGCGCTGCGTGATACGGGACTCAAGAATGGGCAGCTCGTACCCGGCCAGCGC
CTCGGCAACCTCACCGCCGATGCGCGTGCCTTTGATCGCCCGCGACACGACAAAGGCCGCTTGTAGCCTT
CCATCCGTGACCTCAATGCGCTGCTTAACCAGCTCCACCAGGTCGGCGGTGGCCCATATGTCGTAAGGGC
TTGGCTGCACCGGAATCAGCACGAAGTCGGCTGCCTTGATCGCGGACACAGCCAAGTCCGCCGCCTGGGG
CGCTCCGTCGATCACTACGAAGTCGCGCCGGCCGATGGCCTTCACGTCGCGGTCAATCGTCGGGCGGTCG
ATGCCGACAACGGTTAGCGGTTGATCTTCCCGCACGGCCGCCCAATCGCGGGCACTGCCCTGGGGATCGG
AATCGACTAACAGAACATCGGCCCCGGCGAGTTGCAGGGCGCGGGCTAGATGGGTTGCGATGGTCGTCTT
GCCTGACCCGCCTTTCTGGTTAAGTACAGCGATAACCTTCATGCGTTCCCCTTGCGTATTTGTTTATTTA
CTCATCGCATCATATACGCAGCGACCGCATGACGCAAGCTGTTTTACTCAAATACACATCACCTTTTTAG
ACGGCGGCGCTCGGTTTCTTCAGCGGCCAAGCTGGCCGGCCAGGCCGCCAGCTTGGCATCAGACAAACCG
GCCAGGATTTCATGCAGCCGCACGGTTGAGACGTGCGCGGGCGGCTCGAACACGTACCCGGCCGCGATCA
TCTCCGCCTCGATCTCTTCGGTAATGAAAAACGGTTCGTCCTGGCCGTCCTGGTGCGGTTTCATGCTTGT
TCCTCTTGGCGTTCATTCTCGGCGGCCGCCAGGGCGTCGGCCTCGGTCAATGCGTCCTCACGGAAGGCAC
CGCGCCGCCTGGCCTCGGTGGGCGTCACTTCCTCGCTGCGCTCAAGTGCGCGGTACAGGGTCGAGCGATG
CACGCCAAGCAGTGCAGCCGCCTCTTTCACGGTGCGGCCTTCCTGGTCGATCAGCTCGCGGGCGTGCGCG
ATCTGTGCCGGGGTGAGGGTAGGGCGGGGGCCAAACTTCACGCCTCGGGCCTTGGCGGCCTCGCGCCCGC
TCCGGGTGCGGTCGATGATTAGGGAACGCTCGAACTCGGCAATGCCGGCGAACACGGTCAACACCATGCG
GCCGGCCGGCGTGGTGGTGTCGGCCCACGGCTCTGCCAGGCTACGCAGGCCCGCGCCGGCCTCCTGGATG
CGCTCGGCAATGTCCAGTAGGTCGCGGGTGCTGCGGGCCAGGCGGTCTAGCCTGGTCACTGTCACAACGT
CGCCAGGGCGTAGGTGGTCAAGCATCCTGGCCAGCTCCGGGCGGTCGCGCCTGGTGCCGGTGATCTTCTC
GGAAAACAGCTTGGTGCAGCCGGCCGCGTGCAGTTCGGCCCGTTGGTTGGTCAAGTCCTGGTCGTCGGTG
CTGACGCGGGCATAGCCCAGCAGGCCAGCGGCGGCGCTCTTGTTCATGGCGTAATGTCTCCGGTTCTAGT
CGCAAGTATTCTACTTTATGCGACTAAAACACGCGACAAGAAAACGCCAGGAAAAGGGCAGGGCGGCAGC
CTGTCGCGTAACTTAGGACTTGTGCGACATGTCGTTTTCAGAAGACGGCTGCACTGAACGTCAGAAGCCG
ACTGCACTATAGCAGCGGAGGGGTTGGATCAAAGTACTTTGATCCCGAGGGGAACCCTGTGGTTGGCATG
CACATACAAATGGACGAACGGATAAACCTTTTCACGCCCTTTTAAATATCCGATTATTCTAATAAACGCT
CTTTTCTCTTAGGTTTACCCGCCAATATATCCTGTCAAACACTGATAGTTTAAACTGAAGGCGGGAAACG
ACAATCTGATCCAAGCTCAAGCTGCTCTAGCATTCGCCATTCAGGCTGCGCAACTGTTGGGAAGGGCGAT
CGGTGCGGGCCTCTTCGCTATTACGCCAGCTGGCGAAAGGGGGATGTGCTGCAAGGCGATTAAGTTGGGT
AACGCCAGGGTTTTCCCAGTCACGACGTTGTAAAACGACGGCCAGTGCCAAGCTTCGACGAGTCAGTAAT
AAACGGCGTCAAAGTGGTTGCAGCCGGCACACACGAGTCGTGTTTATCAACTCAAAGCACAAATACTTTT
CCTCAACCTAAAAATAAGGCAATTAGCCAAAAACAACTTTGCGTGTAAACAACGCTCAATACACGTGTCA
TTTTATTATTAGCTATTGCTTCACCGCCTTAGCTTTCTCGTGACCTAGTCGTCCTCGTCTTTTCTTCTTC
TTCTTCTATAAAACAATACCCAAAGAGCTCTTCTTCTTCACAATTCAGATTTCAATTTCTCAAAATCTTA
AAAACTTTCTCTCAATTCTCTCTACCGTGATCAAGGTAAATTTCTGTGTTCCTTATTCTCTCAAAATCTT
CGATTTTGTTTTCGTTCGATCCCAATTTCGTATATGTTCTTTGGTTTAGATTCTGTTAATCTTAGATCGA
AGACGATTTTCTGGGTTTGATCGTTAGATATCATCTTAATTCTCGATTAGGGTTTCATAGATATCATCCG
ATTTGTTCAAATAATTTGAGTTTTGTCGAATAATTACTCTTCGATTTGTGATTTCTATCTAGATCTGGTG
TTAGTTTCTAGTTTGTGCGATCGAATTTGTAGATTAATCTGAGTTTTTCTGATTAACA
Features (pLannotate 1.2.2; 25 found; start..end, strand, type, name):
      2..23      -  misc_feature   MCS (fragment): pBluescript multiple cloning site
     40..64      +  protein_bind   attB1: mutant version of attB; recombination site for the Gateway® BP reaction BP Clonase™
     82..2127    +  CDS            Peredox: genetically encoded fluorescent biosensor of the cytosolic NADH-NAD+ redox state (Hung et al., 2011) consists of two pH-insensitive mutant copies of the Thermus aquaticus redox-sensing repressor Rex (T-Rex) separated by circularly permuted monomeric T-Sapphire (cpmTS), a pH-resistant GFP variant
   2128..2835    +  CDS            mCherry: mCherry is a basic (constitutively fluorescent) red fluorescent protein published in 2004, derived from Discosoma sp.. It is reported to be a very rapidly-maturing monomer with low acid sensitivity.
   2843..2863    -  protein_bind   attB2: mutant version of attB; core recombination site for the Gateway® BP reaction BP Clonase™
   2882..2917    -  misc_feature   MCS (fragment): pBluescript multiple cloning site
   2928..3180    +  terminator     NOS terminator: nopaline synthase terminator and poly(A) signal
   3219..3241    -  protein_bind   lac operator (fragment): The lac repressor binds to the lac operator to inhibit transcription in E. coli. This inhibition can be relieved by adding lactose or isopropyl-β-D-thiogalactopyranoside (IPTG). lac repressor encoded by lacI
   3245..3275    -  promoter       lac promoter: promoter for the E. coli lac operon
   3290..3311    -  protein_bind   CAP binding site: CAP binding activates transcription in the presence of cAMP. E. coli catabolite activator protein
   3324..3412    -  CDS            lacI (fragment): lac repressor; lacI; The lac repressor binds to the lac operator to inhibit transcription in E. coli. This inhibition can be relieved by adding lactose or isopropyl-β-D-thiogalactopyranoside (IPTG).
   3502..4178    +  promoter       CaMV 35S promoter (enhanced): cauliflower mosaic virus 35S promoter with a duplicated enhancer region
   4245..5270    +  CDS            HygR: hygromycin B phosphotransferase confers resistance to hygromycin
   5311..5485    +  polyA_signal   CaMV poly(A) signal: cauliflower mosaic virus polyadenylation signal
   5563..5587    -  misc_feature   LB T-DNA repeat: left border repeat from nopaline C58 T-DNA
   6012..6806    +  CDS            KanR: aminoglycoside phosphotransferase; aphA-3; confers resistance to kanamycin
   6893..7481    +  rep_origin     ori: high-copy-number ColE1/pMB1/pBR322/pUC origin of replication
   7667..7807    -  misc_feature   bom: basis of mobility region from pBR322
   7909..7948    -  CDS            rop (fragment): Rop protein, which maintains plasmids at low copy number; rop
   8151..8345    -  rep_origin     pVS1 oriV: origin of replication for the Pseudomonas plasmid pVS1 (Heeb et al., 2000)
   8411..9484    -  CDS            pVS1 RepA: replication protein from the Pseudomonas plasmid pVS1 (Heeb et al., 2000)
   9913..10542   -  CDS            pVS1 StaA: stability protein from the Pseudomonas plasmid pVS1 (Heeb et al., 2000)
  11102..11503   -  CDS            Y4CG_SINFN (fragment): Protein inferred from homology: Swiss-Prot protein existence level 3. From Sinorhizobium fredii (strain NBRC 101917 / NGR234).
  11843..11867   -  misc_feature   RB T-DNA repeat: right border repeat from nopaline C58 T-DNA
  11933..12087   -  CDS            lacZα (fragment): LacZα fragment of β-galactosidase; lacZ fragment
