[The description below was written by a language model from this plasmid's Addgene catalogue record and pLannotate feature annotations shown in this document.]
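Description:
pSS02:cyt-Peredox-mCherry is a binary T-DNA plant expression vector built on the pSS02 backbone for Agrobacterium-mediated delivery of a genetically encoded NADH/NAD+ sensor into plants. It is about 12.7 kb, and the annotated table comes from a full-length sequencing result of essentially that size. In E. coli the plasmid replicates from a ColE1/pMB1-type origin, flanked by a bom site and a rop fragment. The pVS1 oriV together with the RepA and StaA genes supports replication and stable maintenance in Agrobacterium. Bacterial selection is by kanamycin (aphA-3 type KanR). Nopaline-type left and right border repeats define the region transferred to the plant genome. This region also carries a hygromycin phosphotransferase gene driven by an enhanced CaMV 35S promoter with a CaMV poly(A) signal, which allows selection of transformed plants.

The payload was introduced by Gateway cloning and sits between attB1 and attB2 sites. It is a single open reading frame fusing Peredox to mCherry, followed by a NOS terminator. Peredox consists of two copies of the bacterial redox-sensing repressor Rex separated by circularly permuted T-Sapphire, a GFP variant whose fluorescence responds to NADH/NAD+ binding. The fused red mCherry is constitutively fluorescent and can serve as a reference for ratiometric normalisation. The feature annotation attributes Rex to Thermus aquaticus, whereas the catalogue species field lists Bacillus subtilis alongside Aequorea victoria; the record does not resolve this difference. The catalogue gives Ubiquitin 10 as the promoter, but it was not picked up in the automated annotation. No targeting signal is annotated, consistent with the stated cytosolic localisation. The construct is intended for in vivo imaging of cytosolic NAD redox dynamics in plants.
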