Addgene plasmid #161743: pSS02:cyt-Peredox-mCherry
Purpose: cytosolic expression of fluorescent NADH/NAD+ biosensor Peredox-mCherry in plants
Depositing lab: Markus Schwarzländer. Depositing organization: Universität Münster. Publication: In Vivo NADH/NAD+ Biosensing Reveals the Dynamics of Cytosolic Redox Metabolism in Plants. Steinbeck J, Fuchs P, Negroni YL, Elsasser M, Lichtenauer S, Stockdreher Y, Feitosa Araujo E, Kroll JB, Niemeier JO, Humberg C, Smith EN, Mai M, Nunes-Nesi A, Meyer AJ, Zottini M, Morgan B, Wagner S, Schwarzlander M. Plant Cell. 2020 Aug 13. pii: tpc.20.00241. doi: 10.1105/tpc.20.00241. PubMed 32796121.
Backbone
  Vector backbone: pSS02
  Backbone size w/o insert (bp): 9954
  Total vector size (bp): 12723
  Vector type: Plant Expression
  Selectable markers: Hygromycin
Growth in bacteria
  Bacterial resistance: Kanamycin, 50 μg/mL
  Growth temperature: 37°C
  Growth strain: DH5alpha
  Copy number: Unknown
Gene/Insert
  Gene/Insert name: cyt-Peredox-mCherry
  Species: Aequorea victoria; Bacillus subtilis
  Insert size (bp): 2769
  Promoter: Ubiquitin 10
  Cloning method: Gateway Cloning
  Sequencing primers: 5′ M13 forw; 3′ M13 rev
Resource information
  A portion of this plasmid was derived from a plasmid made by: the original Peredox-mCherry sequence came from Gary Yellen’s lab via Addgene
Terms and licenses: Academic/Nonprofit Terms; Industry Terms: Not Available to Industry
How to cite: pSS02:cyt-Peredox-mCherry was a gift from Markus Schwarzländer (Addgene plasmid # 161743 ; http://n2t.net/addgene:161743 ; RRID:Addgene_161743)
